>Addgene plasmid #11434 | pGEX-KG-Itch/2793 | addgene full sequence | sequence record 140198 | Addgene NGS result
AGCGCCTGATGCGGTATTTTCTCCTTACGCATCTGTGCGGTATTTCACACCGCATAAATTCCGACACCAT
CGAATGGCGCAAAACCTTTCGCGGTATGGCATGATAGCGCCCGGAAGAGAGTCAATTCAGGGTGGTGAAT
GTGAAACCAGTAACGTTATACGATGTCGCAGAGTATGCCGGTGTCTCTTATCAGACCGTTTCCCGCGTGG
TGAACCAGGCCAGCCACGTTTCTGCGAAAACGCGGGAAAAAGTGGAAGCGGCGATGGCGGAGCTGAATTA
CATTCCCAACCGCGTGGCACAACAACTGGCGGGCAAACAGTCGTTGCTGATTGGCGTTGCCACCTCCAGT
CTGGCCCTGCACGCGCCGTCGCAAATTGTCGCGGCGATTAAATCTCGCGCCGATCAACTGGGTGCCAGCG
TGGTGGTGTCGATGGTAGAACGAAGCGGCGTCGAAGCCTGTAAAGCGGCGGTGCACAATCTTCTCGCGCA
ACGCGTCAGTGGGCTGATCATTAACTATCCGCTGGATGACCAGGATGCCATTGCTGTGGAAGCTGCCTGC
ACTAATGTTCCGGCGTTATTTCTTGATGTCTCTGACCAGACACCCATCAACAGTATTATTTTCTCCCATG
AAGACGGTACGCGACTGGGCGTGGAGCATCTGGTCGCATTGGGTCACCAGCAAATCGCGCTGTTAGCGGG
CCCATTAAGTTCTGTCTCGGCGCGTCTGCGTCTGGCTGGCTGGCATAAATATCTCACTCGCAATCAAATT
CAGCCGATAGCGGAACGGGAAGGCGACTGGAGTGCCATGTCCGGTTTTCAACAAACCATGCAAATGCTGA
ATGAGGGCATCGTTCCCACTGCGATGCTGGTTGCCAACGATCAGATGGCGCTGGGCGCAATGCGCGCCAT
TACCGAGTCCGGGCTGCGCGTTGGTGCGGATATCTCGGTAGTGGGATACGACGATACCGAAGACAGCTCA
TGTTATATCCCGCCGTTAACCACCATCAAACAGGATTTTCGCCTGCTGGGGCAAACCAGCGTGGACCGCT
TGCTGCAACTCTCTCAGGGCCAGGCGGTGAAGGGCAATCAGCTGTTGCCCGTCTCACTGGTGAAAAGAAA
AACCACCCTGGCGCCCAATACGCAAACCGCCTCTCCCCGCGCGTTGGCCGATTCATTAATGCAGCTGGCA
CGACAGGTTTCCCGACTGGAAAGCGGGCAGTGAGCGCAACGCAATTAATGTAAGTTAGCTCACTCATTAG
GCACCCCAGGCTTTACACTTTATGCTTCCGGCTCGTATGTTGTGTGGAATTGTGAGCGGATAACAATTTC
ACACAGGAAACAGCTATGACCATGATTACGGATTCACTGGCCGTCGTTTTACAACGTCGTGACTGGGAAA
ACCCTGGCGTTACCCAACTTAATCGCCTTGCAGCACATCCCCCTTTCGCCAGCTGGCGTAATAGCGAAGA
GGCCCGCACCGATCGCCCTTCCCAACAGTTGCGCAGCCTGAATGGCGAATGGCGCTTTGCCTGGTTTCCG
GCACCAGAAGCGGTGCCGGAAAGCTGGCTGGAGTGCGATCTTCCTGAGGCCGATACTGTCGTCGTCCCCT
CAAACTGGCAGATGCACGGTTACGATGCGCCCATCTACACCAACGTGACCTATCCCATTACGGTCAATCC
GCCGTTTGTTCCCACGGAGAATCCGACGGGTTGTTACTCGCTCACATTTAATGTTGATGAAAGCTGGCTA
CAGGAAGGCCAGACGCGAATTATTTTTGATGGCGTTGGAATTAGCTTATCGACTGCACGGTGCACCAATG
CTTCTGGCGTCAGGCAGCCATCGGAAGCTGTGGTATGGCTGTGCAGGTCGTAAATCACTGCATAATTCGT
GTCGCTCAAGGCGCACTCCCGTTCTGGATAATGTTTTTTGCGCCGACATCATAACGGTTCTGGCAAATAT
TCTGAAATGAGCTGTTGACAATTAATCATCGGCTCGTATAATGTGTGGAATTGTGAGCGGATAACAATTT
CACACAGGAAACAGTATTCATGTCCCCTATACTAGGTTATTGGAAAATTAAGGGCCTTGTGCAACCCACT
CGACTTCTTTTGGAATATCTTGAAGAAAAATATGAAGAGCATTTGTATGAGCGCGATGAAGGTGATAAAT
GGCGAAACAAAAAGTTTGAATTGGGTTTGGAGTTTCCCAATCTTCCTTATTATATTGATGGTGATGTTAA
ATTAACACAGTCTATGGCCATCATACGTTATATAGCTGACAAGCACAACATGTTGGGTGGTTGTCCAAAA
GAGCGTGCAGAGATTTCAATGCTTGAAGGAGCGGTTTTGGATATTAGATACGGTGTTTCGAGAATTGCAT
ATAGTAAAGACTTTGAAACTCTCAAAGTTGATTTTCTTAGCAAGCTACCTGAAATGCTGAAAATGTTCGA
AGATCGTTTATGTCATAAAACATATTTAAATGGTGATCATGTAACCCATCCTGACTTCATGTTGTATGAC
GCTCTTGATGTTGTTTTATACATGGACCCAATGTGCCTGGATGCGTTCCCAAAATTAGTTTGTTTTAAAA
AACGTATTGAAGCTATCCCACAAATTGATAAGTACTTGAAATCCAGCAAGTATATAGCATGGCCTTTGCA
GGGCTGGCAAGCCACGTTTGGTGGTGGCGACCATCCTCCAAAATCGGATCTGGTTCCGCGTGGATCCCCG
GGAATTTCCGGTGGTGGTGGTGGAATTCTAGACTCCATGGGTAGTCTGACCATGAAATCTCAACTTCAGA
TCACTGTCATCTCAGCCAAACTTAAAGAAAATAAAAAGAATTGGTTTGGACCAAGTCCTTATGTAGAAGT
CACAGTAGATGGACAGTCAAAGAAGACAGAAAAATGCAATAATACAAACAGTCCCAAGTGGAAGCAGCCC
CTCACAGTTATTGTTACCCCTACGAGTAAATTATGTTTTCGTGTGTGGAGTCACCAGACCCTGAAGTCTG
ATGTTTTATTGGGAACTGCTGGATTAGATATTTATGAAACATTAAAGTCAAACAATATGAAACTTGAAGA
AGTAGTTATGACTTTGCAGCTTGTAGGTGACAAAGAGCCAACAGAGACGATGGGAGATTTGTCAGTTTGT
CTTGATGGGCTGCAAGTAGAAGCTGAGGTTGTTACTAACGGTGAAACGTCATGCTCCGAGAGTACTACAC
AGAATGATGATGGCTGCAGAACCAGAGATGATACAAGAGTGAGCACAAATGGATCAGAGGACCCTGAGGT
TGCAGCGTCAGGGGAAAACAAGAGGGCCAATGGGAACAATTCTCCGTCCCTTTCAAATGGTGGTTTTAAG
CCTTCTAGACCTCCTAGACCTTCGAGACCACCTCCACCCACCCCACGAAGACCAGCTTCTGTCAATGGCT
CACCATCCACGAATTCTGACAGTGATGGATCTAGTACAGGCTCCTTGCCACCAACAAATACAAATGTAAA
TACAAGTACATCTGAAGGAGCAACATCTGGATTAATAATTCCTCTTACTATATCTGGAGGCTCGGGCCCT
AGGCCTCTGAATACTGTAAGCCAAGCTCCCCTACCACCTGGGTGGGAGCAGAGAGTAGACCAGCATGGGC
GTGTTTACTATGTAGACCATGTTGAAAAGCGAACAACATGGGATAGACCAGAACCTCTACCTCCTGGCTG
GGAACGGCGTGTGGACAATATGGGACGTATTTATTATGTTGATCATTTCACAAGAACCACAACATGGCAG
AGGCCAACCTTGGAATCTGTCCGGAACTATGAACAGTGGCAGCTACAGCGTAGTCAGCTTCAGGGAGCAA
TGCAGCAGTTTAACCAGAGATTCATCTATGGGAATCAAGATTTGTTTGCTACATCACAAAACAAAGAATT
TGATCCGCTTGGCCCGTTGCCCCCTGGATGGGAGAAGAGAACTGATAGCAATGGCAGAGTGTATTTTGTC
AACCACAACACTCGGATTACTCAGTGGGAAGACCCCAGAAGCCAAGGTCAGTTAAATGAAAAGCCCTTAC
CAGAAGGCTGGGAAATGAGATTCACAGTGGATGGAATTCCATATTTTGTGGACCACAATAGAAGAGCAAC
TACTTATATAGATCCACGAACGGGAAAATCAGCCTTAGACAATGGGCCCCAGATAGCCTATGTGCGGGAC
TTCAAGGCAAAAGTTCAGTATTTCCGGTTCTGGTGCCAGCAACTGGCCATGCCACAGCATATAAAGATCA
CAGTGACAAGAAAAACATTGTTTGAGGATTCCTTTCAGCAGATCATGAGCTTCAGCCCGCAAGACCTGAG
AAGACGTTTGTGGGTGATTTTCCCAGGAGAAGAAGGTTTAGATTATGGAGGTGTAGCAAGAGAATGGTTC
TTTCTTTTGTCACATGAAGTGTTGAACCCAATGTATTGCCTGTTTGAATATGCAGGGAAGGATAACTACT
GCCTGCAGATAAACCCCGCTTCTTACATCAATCCAGACCACCTGAAATACTTTCGTTTTATTGGCAGATT
TATTGCCATGGCTCTGTTTCATGGGAAATTCATAGATACCGGATTTTCTTTACCATTCTATAAACGTATC
CTGAATAAACCAGTTGGACTTAAGGATTTAGAATCTATTGATCCAGAATTTTATAATTCGCTCATCTGGG
TTAAAGAAAACAACATCGAAGAATGTGGTTTGGAAATGTACTTCTCAGTTGATAAAGAAATTCTAGGTGA
AATTAAGAGTCATGATTTGAAACCGAATGGTGGCAATATTCTTGTGACAGAAGAAAACAAGGAGGAATAC
ATCAGGATGGTAGCTGAGTGGAGGTTGTCTCGAGGTGTTGAAGAACAGACACAAGCTTTCTTTGAGGGCT
TTAATGAAATTCTTCCTCAGCAATATTTGCAATATTTTGATGCGAAGGAATTAGAGGTTCTTCTGTGTGG
GATGCAGGAGATTGATTTGAATGACTGGCAGAGACATGCCATCTACCGCCACTACACCAGAACAAGCAAG
CAGATCATGTGGTTTTGGCAGTTTGTTAAAGAAATTGATAATGAGAAGAGGATGAGACTTCTGCAGTTTG
TTACTGGAACCTGCCGATTGCCAGTGGGAGGATTTGCTGACCTTATGGGGAGTAATGGACCACAGAAGTT
CTGCATCGAAAAAGTTGGCAAAGAAAATTGGTTACCCAGAAGCCATACTTGTTTTAACCGCCTGGACCTC
CCACCTTACAAGAGCTATGAGCAACTGAAGGAAAAGCTGTTATTTGCCATTGAAGAAACTGAAGGATTTG
GACAAGAGTAATTGTTTAGACCTTAAGCCACCAGAGGCCAGGGACTTGTCTGCAGTGTCTGTCCCCTTCC
TTCTCTGCCTGTTGCACATCTTATTGTAAACTTGGACTGTGACTAGAGAGTTACCTGAGAGTAAGTAAAT
TAATGTTATCGTTGAGATCTTCCAGTCATTCTGGATTTCTACTCAACGTTTCCAGAAAGCAGATCTACAA
ACTGTAGTCAGAAACTTAACATGAGATTTAACACAGCGAGGAAATTTCCCTCGTCTTATTCCACTAGATT
GTTCCCTTAACAACAGTTTGCTGTATGTCCGAAGTCTCACTTGGGCATAGGTCTCTTAGTGGGTGTTGTA
AAGGATTCTGCAGGGACATCTCGGAAACGCAATACACAAGGTCTTCCTGTAAAGCCTCGCTCAGAGGTGC
AAGCTTAACTCAGTGTCTGGGCACATGAGCAGCTGCTGCTTGTGCTCTCCGCTCGTCCCAGCCTGGCCTG
ACTGTTGTTTTTCATTCCTGGAGCATGAATCAGTGCACCATTCTGATGCTATTCCTGGAAGTGATGCAGG
ACTTGCATTTTTCTACAAAGTAGTTTTGTCTATTTGAATTCAGGGAAAACTTGGTCCCCGCCAACATATG
ACCATACCTCTCTTCATTCAGTTTGTAATTGTTCTATTGCCTTGCAAATACTAAACTTTACAAACAGTAT
CAGCACTGTGGTTCCTTCACGTTTTTAGAAATTAACCTAGAATTAAAATAAGTTCAGATGAATTCATCTA
AGATCATTCTTGATTTTTTTAAATCCTACACATAAATTGAAGCTTTATGGTGTTGAAGTAATCCAACACC
TTAGTTACATTTCATTTTTGCTAAACTATTCAAGTTGCAACCATTTCCTAACACAAATGGAGGTCAGTGG
TGCAGACTCTGCAGTCACAACAGCGTCCAGCAGCCACACAGCTGCGCTGTCTTCACACTCCACTCCTGAC
ACAGGAGCAGCCGTGTCTACCCTCTTACATGGTCCTGATCTACAATATTTTTCTCTCCCCTAAAAATTGT
AGATTTCCCTTTTCTTTCCATGACTCCTTTATCTTAGGCTGCTCCTTTAGTAACTGATGAATGCACTTTG
ACCTTCTCTGTAGGTCATTTACCTTGGCTTAGCATTAGACTGTGAGGATGGTTGCTGCCACAGACTTTAT
GGGCAGCAAGATGAAACCTCAGCCAGGTGAGTCCCTATTGTAGCCAAATCCCAAAATTAGCCTTATTTCT
CTAATGGGGACCTTGAAATGTGTTGGTGGCATAGCATAAAGCCAAGAACACCGAGTGTGACAAACCCCTG
TCCCATAGGAAAGAAAGTGTTTCTGTGTCCCTAGCTGCTCGTCCTGTTCTCATCCTGGGACAGTTTGAAC
TCGTGCAGCTGTGCTCCTTAACACTGCCATCCTCAGCAGAGACGTGACAGACGGGTTGCCTCATGAAAAA
GTGATCAGTGAAGGGAGAGCTCAAGCTTAATTCATCGTGACTGACTGACGATCTGCCTCGCGCGTTTCGG
TGATGACGGTGAAAACCTCTGACACATGCAGCTCCCGGAGACGGTCACAGCTTGTCTGTAAGCGGATGCC
GGGAGCAGACAAGCCCGTCAGGGCGCGTCAGCGGGTGTTGGCGGGTGTCGGGGCGCAGCCATGACCCAGT
CACGTAGCGATAGCGGAGTGTATAATTCTTGAAGACGAAAGGGCCTCGTGATACGCCTATTTTTATAGGT
TAATGTCATGATAATAATGGTTTCTTAGACGTCAGGTGGCACTTTTCGGGGAAATGTGCGCGGAACCCCT
ATTTGTTTATTTTTCTAAATACATTCAAATATGTATCCGCTCATGAGACAATAACCCTGATAAATGCTTC
AATAATATTGAAAAAGGAAGAGTATGAGTATTCAACATTTCCGTGTCGCCCTTATTCCCTTTTTTGCGGC
ATTTTGCCTTCCTGTTTTTGCTCACCCAGAAACGCTGGTGAAAGTAAAAGATGCTGAAGATCAGTTGGGT
GCACGAGTGGGTTACATCGAACTGGATCTCAACAGCGGTAAGATCCTTGAGAGTTTTCGCCCCGAAGAAC
GTTTTCCAATGATGAGCACTTTTAAAGTTCTGCTATGTGGCGCGGTATTATCCCGTGTTGACGCCGGGCA
AGAGCAACTCGGTCGCCGCATACACTATTCTCAGAATGACTTGGTTGAGTACTCACCAGTCACAGAAAAG
CATCTTACGGATGGCATGACAGTAAGAGAATTATGCAGTGCTGCCATAACCATGAGTGATAACACTGCGG
CCAACTTACTTCTGACAACGATCGGAGGACCGAAGGAGCTAACCGCTTTTTTGCACAACATGGGGGATCA
TGTAACTCGCCTTGATCGTTGGGAACCGGAGCTGAATGAAGCCATACCAAACGACGAGCGTGACACCACG
ATGCCTGCAGCAATGGCAACAACGTTGCGCAAACTATTAACTGGCGAACTACTTACTCTAGCTTCCCGGC
AACAATTAATAGACTGGATGGAGGCGGATAAAGTTGCAGGACCACTTCTGCGCTCGGCCCTTCCGGCTGG
CTGGTTTATTGCTGATAAATCTGGAGCCGGTGAGCGTGGGTCTCGCGGTATCATTGCAGCACTGGGGCCA
GATGGTAAGCCCTCCCGTATCGTAGTTATCTACACGACGGGGAGTCAGGCAACTATGGATGAACGAAATA
GACAGATCGCTGAGATAGGTGCCTCACTGATTAAGCATTGGTAACTGTCAGACCAAGTTTACTCATATAT
ACTTTAGATTGATTTAAAACTTCATTTTTAATTTAAAAGGATCTAGGTGAAGATCCTTTTTGATAATCTC
ATGACCAAAATCCCTTAACGTGAGTTTTCGTTCCACTGAGCGTCAGACCCCGTAGAAAAGATCAAAGGAT
CTTCTTGAGATCCTTTTTTTCTGCGCGTAATCTGCTGCTTGCAAACAAAAAAACCACCGCTACCAGCGGT
GGTTTGTTTGCCGGATCAAGAGCTACCAACTCTTTTTCCGAAGGTAACTGGCTTCAGCAGAGCGCAGATA
CCAAATACTGTCCTTCTAGTGTAGCCGTAGTTAGGCCACCACTTCAAGAACTCTGTAGCACCGCCTACAT
ACCTCGCTCTGCTAATCCTGTTACCAGTGGCTGCTGCCAGTGGCGATAAGTCGTGTCTTACCGGGTTGGA
CTCAAGACGATAGTTACCGGATAAGGCGCAGCGGTCGGGCTGAACGGGGGGTTCGTGCACACAGCCCAGC
TTGGAGCGAACGACCTACACCGAACTGAGATACCTACAGCGTGAGCTATGAGAAAGCGCCACGCTTCCCG
AAGGGAGAAAGGCGGACAGGTATCCGGTAAGCGGCAGGGTCGGAACAGGAGAGCGCACGAGGGAGCTTCC
AGGGGGAAACGCCTGGTATCTTTATAGTCCTGTCGGGTTTCGCCACCTCTGACTTGAGCGTCGATTTTTG
TGATGCTCGTCAGGGGGGCGGAGCCTATGGAAAAACGCCAGCAACGCGGCCTTTTTACGGTTCCTGGCCT
TTTGCTGGCCTTTTGCTCACATGTTCTTTCCTGCGTTATCCCCTGATTCTGTGGATAACCGTATTACCGC
CTTTGAGTGAGCTGATACCGCTCGCCGCAGCCGAACGACCGAGCGCAGCGAGTCAGTGAGCGAGGAAGCG
GAAG
Features (pLannotate 1.2.2; 17 found; start..end, strand, type, name):
      5..56      -  misc_feature   bom (fragment): basis of mobility region from pBR322
     63..140     +  promoter       lacI promoter: lacI
    141..1223    +  CDS            lacI: lac repressor; lacI; The lac repressor binds to the lac operator to inhibit transcription in E. coli. This inhibition can be relieved by adding lactose or isopropyl-β-D-thiogalactopyranoside (IPTG).
   1236..1257    +  protein_bind   CAP binding site: CAP binding activates transcription in the presence of cAMP. E. coli catabolite activator protein
   1272..1302    +  promoter       lac promoter: promoter for the E. coli lac operon
   1310..1326    +  protein_bind   lac operator: The lac repressor binds to the lac operator to inhibit transcription in E. coli. This inhibition can be relieved by adding lactose or isopropyl-β-D-thiogalactopyranoside (IPTG). lac repressor encoded by lacI
   1346..1519    +  CDS            lacZα: LacZα fragment of β-galactosidase; lacZ fragment
   1783..1899    -  CDS            yciV (fragment): RNAAM_ECOLI - Also known as trpH From Escherichia coli (strain K12).
   1975..2003    +  promoter       tac promoter: strong E. coli promoter; hybrid between the trp and lac UV5 promoters
   2011..2027    +  protein_bind   lac operator: The lac repressor binds to the lac operator to inhibit transcription in E. coli. This inhibition can be relieved by adding lactose or isopropyl-β-D-thiogalactopyranoside (IPTG). lac repressor encoded by lacI
   2050..2703    +  CDS            GST26_SCHJA: Experimental evidence at protein level: Swiss-Prot protein existence level 1. GST isoenzymes appear to play a central role in the parasite detoxification system. Other functions are also suspected including a role in increasing the solubility of haematin in the parasite gut. From Schistosoma japonicum (Blood fluke).
   2758..5328    +  CDS            Itch: ITCH_MOUSE - Experimental evidence at protein level: Swiss-Prot protein existence level 1. Acts as an E3 ubiquitin-protein ligase which accepts ubiquitin from an E2 ubiquitin-conjugating enzyme in the form of a thioester and then directly transfers the ubiquitin to targeted substrates (PubMed:15358865, PubMed:16446428, PubMed:17592138, PubMed:18628966, PubMed:20392206, PubMed:25632008). It catalyzes 'Lys- 29'-, 'Lys-48'- and 'Lys-63'-linked ubiquitin conjugation (By similarity). Involved in the control of inflammatory signaling pathways (By similarity). Is an essential component of a ubiquitin
   6843..6882    +  CDS            rop (fragment): Rop protein, which maintains plasmids at low copy number; rop
   6984..7024    +  misc_feature   bom (fragment): basis of mobility region from pBR322
   7129..7233    +  promoter       AmpR promoter: bla
   7234..8094    +  CDS            AmpR: β-lactamase; bla; confers resistance to ampicillin, carbenicillin, and related antibiotics
   8265..8853    +  rep_origin     ori: high-copy-number ColE1/pMB1/pBR322/pUC origin of replication
