[The description below was written by a language model from this plasmid's Addgene catalogue record and pLannotate feature annotations shown in this document.]
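Description:
pGEX-KG-Itch/2793 is a bacterial expression plasmid built on the pGEX-KG backbone for producing mouse Itch (Itchy) as an N-terminal glutathione S-transferase fusion in E. coli. It replicates from a ColE1/pMB1-type origin and is selected with ampicillin through the β-lactamase gene driven by its own promoter. Short fragments of the pBR322 bom and rop regions are also annotated as backbone remnants. The catalogue lists copy number as unknown.

The expression cassette consists of the hybrid tac promoter followed by a lac operator, the Schistosoma japonicum GST coding sequence, and then the Itch open reading frame, which is annotated over about 2.6 kb a short distance downstream of GST. A plasmid-borne lacI gene with its own promoter supplies lac repressor, so transcription of the fusion is held off until it is induced with IPTG. A lac promoter/operator and lacZα segment sits next to lacI, as is typical of pGEX vectors. The GST moiety allows affinity capture of the fusion on glutathione resin.

Itch is a ubiquitin-protein ligase (E3) that accepts ubiquitin from an E2 as a thioester and transfers it to substrates, so a purified GST-Itch protein would suit in vitro ubiquitination or binding assays. The associated publication concerns ubiquitin ligase activity, but the record does not state a specific use.

The sequenced plasmid is 9,034 nt, larger than the sum of the stated backbone (about 5 kb) and insert (about 2.5 kb). Roughly 1.5 kb downstream of the Itch coding region carries no annotation, and the cloning sites are not recorded. No mutation is listed for the insert.
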