Addgene plasmid #11434: pGEX-KG-Itch/2793
Depositing lab: Allan Weissman. Depositing organization: National Cancer Institute (NCI). Publication: The tumor autocrine motility factor receptor, gp78, is a ubiquitin protein ligase implicated in degradation from the endoplasmic reticulum. Fang S, Ferrone M, Yang C, Jensen JP, Tiwari S, Weissman AM. Proc Natl Acad Sci U S A. 2001 Dec 4. 98(25):14422-7. 10.1073/pnas.251401598 PubMed 11724934.
Backbone
  Vector backbone: pGEX-KG
  Backbone manufacturer: see PMID 1852137
  Backbone size w/o insert (bp): 5000
  Vector type: Bacterial Expression
Growth in bacteria
  Bacterial resistance: Ampicillin, 100 μg/mL
  Growth temperature: 37°C
  Growth strain: DH5alpha
  Copy number: Unknown
Gene/Insert
  Gene/Insert name: Itch (alt name: Itchy)
  Species: M. musculus (mouse)
  Insert size (bp): 2500
  Mutation: n/a
  Entrez Gene: Itch (a.k.a. 6720481N21Rik, 8030492O04Rik, A130065M08, AIP4, C230047C07Rik)
  Tag / fusion protein: GST (N terminal on backbone)
  Cloning method: Restriction Enzyme; 5′ cloning site ? (unknown if destroyed); 3′ cloning site ? (unknown if destroyed)
  Sequencing primers: 5′ Amersham 5' pGEX; 3′ Amersham 3' pGEX
Resource information
  A portion of this plasmid was derived from a plasmid made by: Neal Copeland/ NCI
Terms and licenses: Academic/Nonprofit Terms; Industry Terms: Not Available to Industry
How to cite: pGEX-KG-Itch/2793 was a gift from Allan Weissman (Addgene plasmid # 11434 ; http://n2t.net/addgene:11434 ; RRID:Addgene_11434)
