>Addgene plasmid #11434 | pGEX-KG-Itch/2793 | addgene partial sequence | sequence record 18285 | 11434 with pGEX5'
TTCCGCGTGGATCCCCGGGAATTTCCGGTGGTGGTGGTGGAATTCTAGACTCCATGGGTAGTCTGACCAT
GAAATCTCAACTTCAGATCACTGTCATCTCAGCCAAACTTAAAGAAAATAAAAAGAATTGGTTTGGACCA
AGTCCTTATGTAGAAGTCACAGTAGATGGACAGTCAAAGAAGACAGAAAAATGCAATAATACAAACAGTC
CCAAGTGGAAGCAGCCCCTCACAGTTATTGTTACCCCTACGAGTAAATTATGTTTTCGTGTGTGGAGTCA
CCAGACCCTGAAGTCTGATGTTTTATTGGGAACTGCTGGATTAGATATTTATGAAACATTAAAGTCAAAC
AATATGAAACTTGAAGAAGTAGTTATGACTTTGCAGCTTGTAGGTGACAAAGAGCCAACAGAGACGATGG
GAGATTTGTCAGTTTGTCTTGATGGGCTGCAAGTAGAAGCTGAGGTTGTTACTAACGGTGAAACGTCATG
CTCCGAGAGTACTACACAGAATGATGATGGCTGCAGAACCAGAGATGATACAAGAGTGAGCACAAATGGA
TCAGAGGACCCTGAGGTTGCAGCGTCAGGGGAAAACAAGAGGGCCAATGGGAACAATTCTCCGTCCCTTT
CAAATGGTGGTTTTAAGCCTTCTAGACCTCCTAGACCTTCGAGACCACCTCCACCCACCCCACGAAGACC
AGCTTCTGTCAATGGCTCACCATCCACGAATTCTGACAGTGA
